>Addgene plasmid #140855 | pBz175_CsoS2_N4_GFP | depositor full sequence | sequence record 273766 | pBz175_CsoS2_N4_GFP sequence 5622 bps
TTCTTGAAGACGAAAGGGCCTCGTGATACGCCTATTTTTATAGGTTAATGTCATGATAATAATGGTTTCT
TAGACGTCAGGTGGCACTTTTCGGGGAAATGTGCGCGGAACCCCTATTTGTTTATTTTTCTAAATACATT
CAAATATGTATCCGCTCATGAGACAATAACCCTGATAAATGCTTCAATAATATTGAAAAAGGAAGAGTAT
GAGTATTCAACATTTCCGTGTCGCCCTTATTCCCTTTTTTGCGGCATTTTGCCTTCCTGTTTTTGCTCAC
CCAGAAACGCTGGTGAAAGTAAAAGATGCTGAAGATCAGTTGGGTGCACGAGTGGGTTACATCGAACTGG
ATCTCAACAGCGGTAAGATCCTTGAGAGTTTTCGCCCCGAAGAACGTTTTCCAATGATGAGCACTTTTAA
AGTTCTGCTATGTGGCGCGGTATTATCCCGTGTTGACGCCGGGCAAGAGCAACTCGGTCGCCGCATACAC
TATTCTCAGAATGACTTGGTTGAGTACTCACCAGTCACAGAAAAGCATCTTACGGATGGCATGACAGTAA
GAGAATTATGCAGTGCTGCCATAACCATGAGTGATAACACTGCGGCCAACTTACTTCTGACAACGATCGG
AGGACCGAAGGAGCTAACCGCTTTTTTGCACAACATGGGGGATCATGTAACTCGCCTTGATCGTTGGGAA
CCGGAGCTGAATGAAGCCATACCAAACGACGAGCGTGACACCACGATGCCTGCAGCAATGGCAACAACGT
TGCGCAAACTATTAACTGGCGAACTACTTACTCTAGCTTCCCGGCAACAATTAATAGACTGGATGGAGGC
GGATAAAGTTGCAGGACCACTTCTGCGCTCGGCCCTTCCGGCTGGCTGGTTTATTGCTGATAAATCTGGA
GCCGGTGAGCGTGGCTCTCGCGGTATCATTGCAGCACTGGGGCCAGATGGTAAGCCCTCCCGTATCGTAG
TTATCTACACGACGGGGAGTCAGGCAACTATGGATGAACGAAATAGACAGATCGCTGAGATAGGTGCCTC
ACTGATTAAGCATTGGTAACTGTCAGACCAAGTTTACTCATATATACTTTAGATTGATTTAAAACTTCAT
TTTTAATTTAAAAGGATCTAGGTGAAGATCCTTTTTGATAATCTCATGACCAAAATCCCTTAACGTGAGT
TTTCGTTCCACTGAGCGTCAGACCCCGTAGAAAAGATCAAAGGATCTTCTTGAGATCCTTTTTTTCTGCG
CGTAATCTGCTGCTTGCAAACAAAAAAACCACCGCTACCAGCGGTGGTTTGTTTGCCGGATCAAGAGCTA
CCAACTCTTTTTCCGAAGGTAACTGGCTTCAGCAGAGCGCAGATACCAAATACTGTCCTTCTAGTGTAGC
CGTAGTTAGGCCACCACTTCAAGAACTCTGTAGCACCGCCTACATACCTCGCTCTGCTAATCCTGTTACC
AGTGGCTGCTGCCAGTGGCGATAAGTCGTGTCTTACCGGGTTGGACTCAAGACGATAGTTACCGGATAAG
GCGCAGCGGTCGGGCTGAACGGGGGGTTCGTGCACACAGCCCAGCTTGGAGCGAACGACCTACACCGAAC
TGAGATACCTACAGCGTGAGCTATGAGAAAGCGCCACGCTTCCCGAAGGGAGAAAGGCGGACAGGTATCC
GGTAAGCGGCAGGGTCGGAACAGGAGAGCGCACGAGGGAGCTTCCAGGGGGAAACGCCTGGTATCTTTAT
AGTCCTGTCGGGTTTCGCCACCTCTGACTTGAGCGTCGATTTTTGTGATGCTCGTCAGGGGGGCGGAGCC
TATGGAAAAACGCCAGCAACGCGGCCTTTTTACGGTTCCTGGCCTTTTGCTGGCCTTTTGCTCACATGTT
CTTTCCTGCGTTATCCCCTGATTCTGTGGATAACCGTATTACCGCCTTTGAGTGAGCTGATACCGCTCGC
CGCAGCCGAACGACCGAGCGCAGCGAGTCAGTGAGCGAGGAAGCGGAAGAGCGCCTGATGCGGTATTTTC
TCCTTACGCATCTGTGCGGTATTTCACACCGCAATGGTGCACTCTCAGTACAATCTGCTCTGATGCCGCA
TAGTTAAGCCAGTATACACTCCGCTATCGCTACGTGACTGGGTCATGGCTGCGCCCCGACACCCGCCAAC
ACCCGCTGACGCGCCCTGACGGGCTTGTCTGCTCCCGGCATCCGCTTACAGACAAGCTGTGACCGCCTCC
GGGAGCTGCATGTGTCAGAGGTTTTCACCGTCATCACCGAAACGCGCGAGGCAGCTGCGGTAAAGCTCAT
CAGCGTGGTCGTGAAGCGATTCACAGATGTCTGCCTGTTCATCCGCGTCCAGCTCGTTGAGTTTCTCCAG
AAGCGTTAATGTCTGGCTTCTGATAAAGCGGGCCATGTTAAGGGCGGTTTTTTCCTGTTTGGTCACTGAT
GCCTCCGTGTAAGGGGGATTTCTGTTCATGGGGGTAATGATACCGATGAAACGAGAGAGGATGCTCACGA
TACGGGTTACTGATGATGAACATGCCCGGTTACTGGAACGTTGTGAGGGTAAACAACTGGCGGTATGGAT
GCGGCGGGACCAGAGAAAAATCACTCAGGGTCAATGCCAGCGCTTCGTTAATACAGATGTAGGTGTTCCA
CAGGGTAGCCAGCAGCATCCTGCGATGCAGATCCGGAACATAATGGTGCAGGGCGCTGACTTCCGCGTTT
CCAGACTTTACGAAACACGGAAACCGAAGACCATTCATGTTGTTGCTCAGGTCGCAGACGTTTTGCAGCA
GCAGTCGCTTCACGTTCGCTCGCGTATCGGTGATTCATTCTGCTAACCAGTAAGGCAACCCCGCCAGCCT
AGCCGGGTCCTCAACGACAGGAGCACGATCATGCGCACCCGTGGCCAGGACCCAACGCTGCCCGAGATGC
GCCGCGTGCGGCTGCTGGAGATGGCGGACGCGATGGATATGTTCTGCCAAGGGTTGGTTTGCGCATTCAC
AGTTCTCCGCAAGAATTGATTGGCTCCAATTCTTGGAGTGGTGAATCCGTTAGCGAGGTGCCGCCGGCTT
CCATTCAGGTCGAGGTGGCCCGGCTCCATGCACCGCGACGCAACGCGGGGAGGCAGACAAGGTATAGGGC
GGCGCCTACAATCCATGCCAACCCGTTCCATGTGCTCGCCGAGGCGGCATAAATCGCCGTGACGATCAGC
GGTCCAGTGATCGAAGTTAGGCTGGTAAGAGCCGCGAGCGATCCTTGAAGCTGTCCCTGATGGTCGTCAT
CTACCTGCCTGGACAGCATGGCCTGCAACGCGGGCATCCCGATGCCGCCGGAAGCGAGAAGAATCATAAT
GGGGAAGGCCATCCAGCCTCGCGTCGCGAACGCCAGCAAGACGTAGCCCAGCGCGTCGGCCGCCATGCCG
GCGATAATGGCCTGCTTCTCGCCGAAACGTTTGGTGGCGGGACCAGTGACGAAGGCTTGAGCGAGGGCGT
GCAAGATTCCGAATACCGCAAGCGACAGGCCGATCATCGTCGCGCTCCAGCGAAAGCGGTCCTCGCCGAA
AATGACCCAGAGCGCTGCCGGCACCTGTCCTACGAGTTGCATGATAAAGAAGACAGTCATAAGTGCGGCG
ACGATAGTCATGCCCCGCGCCCACCGGAAGGAGCTGACTGGGTTGAAGGCTCTCAAGGGCATCGGTCGAC
GCTCTCCCTTATGCGACTCCTGCATTAGGAAGCAGCCCAGTAGTAGGTTGAGGCCGTTGAGCACCGCCGC
CGCAAGGAATGGTGCATGCAAGGAGATGGCGCCCAACAGTCCCCCGGCCACGGGGCCTGCCACCATACCC
ACGCCGAAACAAGCGCTCATGAGCCCGAAGTGGCGAGCCCGATCTTCCCCATCGGTGATGTCGGCGATAT
AGGCGCCAGCAACCGCACCTGTGGCGCCGGTGATGCCGGCCACGATGCGTCCGGCGTAGAGGATCGAGAT
CTCGATCCCGCGAAATTAATACGACTCACTATAGGGACACCACAACGGTTTCCCTCTAGAAATAATTTTG
TTTAACTTTAAGAAGGAGATATACCATGTCCCACCATCATCATCATCATAGAGCAGTTCCACCAAAGCCG
CAATCTCAAGGTGGTCCAGGACGCAATGGCTATCAAATTGATGGATACCTAGATACCGCACTTCATGGCC
GCGATGCCGCCAAGCGCCACCGTGAAATGCTCTGTCAATACGGCCGCGGCACAGCACCTTCCTGCAAGCC
AACAGGCCGTGTCAAAAATTCTGTACAGTCGGGCAACGCAGCGCCAAAAGAAAACCTGTACTTCCAGTCC
TCAGGTAGCGGAAGCGGCGGTTCTAAAGGTGAAGAACTGTTCACCGGTGTTGTTCCGATCCTGGTTGAAC
TGGATGGTGATGTTAACGGCCACAAATTCTCTGTTCGTGGTGAAGGTGAAGGTGATGCAACCAACGGTAA
ACTGACCCTGAAATTCATCTGCACTACCGGTAAACTGCCGGTTCCATGGCCGACTCTGGTGACTACCCTG
ACCTATGGTGTTCAGTGTTTTTCTCGTTACCCGGATCACATGAAGCAGCATGATTTCTTCAAATCTGCAA
TGCCGGAAGGTTATGTACAGGAGCGCACCATTTCTTTCAAAGACGATGGCACCTACAAAACCCGTGCAGA
GGTTAAATTTGAAGGTGATACTCTGGTGAACCGTATTGAACTGAAAGGCATTGATTTCAAAGAGGACGGC
AACATCCTGGGCCACAAACTGGAATATAACTTCAACTCCCATAACGTTTACATCACCGCAGACAAACAGA
AGAACGGTATCAAAGCTAACTTCAAAATTCGCCATAACGTTGAAGACGGTAGCGTACAGCTGGCGGACCA
CTACCAGCAGAACACTCCGATCGGTGATGGTCCGGTTCTGCTGCCGGATAACCACTACCTGTCCACCCAG
TCTAAACTGTCCAAAGACCCGAACGAAAAGCGCGACCACATGGTGCTGCTGGAGTTCGTTACTGCAGCAG
GTATCACGCACGGCATGGATGAGCTCTACAAATGGAGTCATCCACAGTTTGAAAAGTAAAGCGGTTAAGA
TCCGGCTGCTAACAAAGCCCGAAAGGAAGCTGAGTTGGCTGCTGCCACCGCTGAGCAATAACTAGCATAA
CCCCTTGGGGCCTCTAAACGGGTCTTGAGGGGTTTTTTGCTGAAAGGAGGAACTATATCCGGATATCCAC
AGGACGGGTGTGGTCGCCATGATCGCGTAGTCGATAGTGGCTCCAAGTAGCGAAGCGAGCAGGACTGGGC
GGCGGCCAAAGCGGTCGGACAGTGCTCCGAGAACGGGTGCGCATAGAAATTGCATCAACGCATATAGCGC
TAGCAGCACGCCATAGTGACTGGCGATGCTGTCGGAATGGACGATATCCCGCAAGAGGCCCGGCAGTACC
GGCATAACCAAGCCTATGCCTACAGCATCCAGGGTGACGGTGCCGAGGATGACGATGAGCGCATTGTTAG
ATTTCATACACGGTGCCTGACTGCGTTAGCAATTTAACTGTGATAAACTACCGCATTAAAGCTTATCGAT
GATAAGCTGTCAAACATGAGAA
Features (pLannotate 1.2.2; 16 found; start..end, strand, type, name):
    104..208     +  promoter       AmpR promoter: bla
    209..1066    +  CDS            bla: BLAT_ECOLX - Experimental evidence at protein level: Swiss-Prot protein existence level 1. TEM-type are the most prevalent beta-lactamases in enterobacteria; they hydrolyze the beta-lactam bond in susceptible beta-lactam antibiotics, thus conferring resistance to penicillins and cephalosporins. TEM-3 and TEM-4 are capable of hydrolyzing cefotaxime and ceftazidime. TEM-5 is capable of hydrolyzing ceftazidime. TEM-6 is capable of hydrolyzing ceftazidime and aztreonam. TEM-8/CAZ-2, TEM- 16/CAZ-7 and TEM-24/CAZ-6 are markedly active against ceftazidime. IRT- 4 shows resistance to beta-lactamase in
   1240..1828    +  rep_origin     ori: high-copy-number ColE1/pMB1/pBR322/pUC origin of replication
   2014..2153    -  misc_feature   bom: basis of mobility region from pBR322
   2255..2446    -  CDS            rop: Rop protein, which maintains plasmids at low copy number; rop
   2463..2843    +  CDS            YPB1_ECOLX: Protein predicted: Swiss-Prot protein existence level 4. From Escherichia coli.
   3085..3985    -  CDS            TcR (fragment): tetracycline efflux protein; tet; confers resistance to tetracycline
   4007..4025    +  promoter       T7 promoter: promoter for bacteriophage T7 RNA polymerase
   4057..4079    +  RBS            RBS: efficient ribosome binding site from bacteriophage T7 gene 10 (Olins and Rangwala, 1989)
   4096..4112    -  intron         cat1 intron (fragment): castor bean catalase intron, modified
   4320..4337    +  CDS            TEV site (fragment): tobacco etch virus (TEV) protease recognition and cleavage site
   4362..5072    +  CDS            Superfolder GFP: Superfolder GFP is a basic (constitutively fluorescent) green fluorescent protein published in 2005, derived from Aequorea victoria. It is reported to be a very rapidly-maturing weak dimer.
   5115..5164    +  CDS            SET1 (fragment): solubility-enhancement tag derived from T7 phage gene 10B
   5172..5219    +  terminator     T7 terminator: transcription terminator for bacteriophage T7 RNA polymerase
   5245..5537    -  CDS            TcR (fragment): tetracycline efflux protein; tet; confers resistance to tetracycline
   5585..5613    -  promoter       tet promoter: E. coli promoter for tetracycline efflux protein gene
