>Addgene plasmid #140855 | pBz175_CsoS2_N4_GFP | addgene full sequence | sequence record 298011 | Addgene NGS Result
TAATACGACTCACTATAGGGACACCACAACGGTTTCCCTCTAGAAATAATTTTGTTTAACTTTAAGAAGG
AGATATACCATGTCCCACCATCATCATCATCATAGAGCAGTTCCACCAAAGCCGCAATCTCAAGGTGGTC
CAGGACGCAATGGCTATCAAATTGATGGATACCTAGATACCGCACTTCATGGCCGCGATGCCGCCAAGCG
CCACCGTGAAATGCTCTGTCAATACGGCCGCGGCACAGCACCTTCCTGCAAGCCAACAGGCCGTGTCAAA
AATTCTGTACAGTCGGGCAACGCAGCGCCAAAAGAAAACCTGTACTTCCAGTCCTCAGGTAGCGGAAGCG
GCGGTTCTAAAGGTGAAGAACTGTTCACCGGTGTTGTTCCGATCCTGGTTGAACTGGATGGTGATGTTAA
CGGCCACAAATTCTCTGTTCGTGGTGAAGGTGAAGGTGATGCAACCAACGGTAAACTGACCCTGAAATTC
ATCTGCACTACCGGTAAACTGCCGGTTCCATGGCCGACTCTGGTGACTACCCTGACCTATGGTGTTCAGT
GTTTTTCTCGTTACCCGGATCACATGAAGCAGCATGATTTCTTCAAATCTGCAATGCCGGAAGGTTATGT
ACAGGAGCGCACCATTTCTTTCAAAGACGATGGCACCTACAAAACCCGTGCAGAGGTTAAATTTGAAGGT
GATACTCTGGTGAACCGTATTGAACTGAAAGGCATTGATTTCAAAGAGGACGGCAACATCCTGGGCCACA
AACTGGAATATAACTTCAACTCCCATAACGTTTACATCACCGCAGACAAACAGAAGAACGGTATCAAAGC
TAACTTCAAAATTCGCCATAACGTTGAAGACGGTAGCGTACAGCTGGCGGACCACTACCAGCAGAACACT
CCGATCGGTGATGGTCCGGTTCTGCTGCCGGATAACCACTACCTGTCCACCCAGTCTAAACTGTCCAAAG
ACCCGAACGAAAAGCGCGACCACATGGTGCTGCTGGAGTTCGTTACTGCAGCAGGTATCACGCACGGCAT
GGATGAGCTCTACAAATGGAGTCATCCACAGTTTGAAAAGTAAAGCGGTTAAGATCCGGCTGCTAACAAA
GCCCGAAAGGAAGCTGAGTTGGCTGCTGCCACCGCTGAGCAATAACTAGCATAACCCCTTGGGGCCTCTA
AACGGGTCTTGAGGGGTTTTTTGCTGAAAGGAGGAACTATATCCGGATATCCACAGGACGGGTGTGGTCG
CCATGATCGCGTAGTCGATAGTGGCTCCAAGTAGCGAAGCGAGCAGGACTGGGCGGCGGCCAAAGCGGTC
GGACAGTGCTCCGAGAACGGGTGCGCATAGAAATTGCATCAACGCATATAGCGCTAGCAGCACGCCATAG
TGACTGGCGATGCTGTCGGAATGGACGATATCCCGCAAGAGGCCCGGCAGTACCGGCATAACCAAGCCTA
TGCCTACAGCATCCAGGGTGACGGTGCCGAGGATGACGATGAGCGCATTGTTAGATTTCATACACGGTGC
CTGACTGCGTTAGCAATTTAACTGTGATAAACTACCGCATTAAAGCTTATCGATGATAAGCTGTCAAACA
TGAGAATTCTTGAAGACGAAAGGGCCTCGTGATACGCCTATTTTTATAGGTTAATGTCATGATAATAATG
GTTTCTTAGACGTCAGGTGGCACTTTTCGGGGAAATGTGCGCGGAACCCCTATTTGTTTATTTTTCTAAA
TACATTCAAATATGTATCCGCTCATGAGACAATAACCCTGATAAATGCTTCAATAATATTGAAAAAGGAA
GAGTATGAGTATTCAACATTTCCGTGTCGCCCTTATTCCCTTTTTTGCGGCATTTTGCCTTCCTGTTTTT
GCTCACCCAGAAACGCTGGTGAAAGTAAAAGATGCTGAAGATCAGTTGGGTGCACGAGTGGGTTACATCG
AACTGGATCTCAACAGCGGTAAGATCCTTGAGAGTTTTCGCCCCGAAGAACGTTTTCCAATGATGAGCAC
TTTTAAAGTTCTGCTATGTGGCGCGGTATTATCCCGTGTTGACGCCGGGCAAGAGCAACTCGGTCGCCGC
ATACACTATTCTCAGAATGACTTGGTTGAGTACTCACCAGTCACAGAAAAGCATCTTACGGATGGCATGA
CAGTAAGAGAATTATGCAGTGCTGCCATAACCATGAGTGATAACACTGCGGCCAACTTACTTCTGACAAC
GATCGGAGGACCGAAGGAGCTAACCGCTTTTTTGCACAACATGGGGGATCATGTAACTCGCCTTGATCGT
TGGGAACCGGAGCTGAATGAAGCCATACCAAACGACGAGCGTGACACCACGATGCCTGCAGCAATGGCAA
CAACGTTGCGCAAACTATTAACTGGCGAACTACTTACTCTAGCTTCCCGGCAACAATTAATAGACTGGAT
GGAGGCGGATAAAGTTGCAGGACCACTTCTGCGCTCGGCCCTTCCGGCTGGCTGGTTTATTGCTGATAAA
TCTGGAGCCGGTGAGCGTGGCTCTCGCGGTATCATTGCAGCACTGGGGCCAGATGGTAAGCCCTCCCGTA
TCGTAGTTATCTACACGACGGGGAGTCAGGCAACTATGGATGAACGAAATAGACAGATCGCTGAGATAGG
TGCCTCACTGATTAAGCATTGGTAACTGTCAGACCAAGTTTACTCATATATACTTTAGATTGATTTAAAA
CTTCATTTTTAATTTAAAAGGATCTAGGTGAAGATCCTTTTTGATAATCTCATGACCAAAATCCCTTAAC
GTGAGTTTTCGTTCCACTGAGCGTCAGACCCCGTAGAAAAGATCAAAGGATCTTCTTGAGATCCTTTTTT
TCTGCGCGTAATCTGCTGCTTGCAAACAAAAAAACCACCGCTACCAGCGGTGGTTTGTTTGCCGGATCAA
GAGCTACCAACTCTTTTTCCGAAGGTAACTGGCTTCAGCAGAGCGCAGATACCAAATACTGTCCTTCTAG
TGTAGCCGTAGTTAGGCCACCACTTCAAGAACTCTGTAGCACCGCCTACATACCTCGCTCTGCTAATCCT
GTTACCAGTGGCTGCTGCCAGTGGCGATAAGTCGTGTCTTACCGGGTTGGACTCAAGACGATAGTTACCG
GATAAGGCGCAGCGGTCGGGCTGAACGGGGGGTTCGTGCACACAGCCCAGCTTGGAGCGAACGACCTACA
CCGAACTGAGATACCTACAGCGTGAGCTATGAGAAAGCGCCACGCTTCCCGAAGGGAGAAAGGCGGACAG
GTATCCGGTAAGCGGCAGGGTCGGAACAGGAGAGCGCACGAGGGAGCTTCCAGGGGGAAACGCCTGGTAT
CTTTATAGTCCTGTCGGGTTTCGCCACCTCTGACTTGAGCGTCGATTTTTGTGATGCTCGTCAGGGGGGC
GGAGCCTATGGAAAAACGCCAGCAACGCGGCCTTTTTACGGTTCCTGGCCTTTTGCTGGCCTTTTGCTCA
CATGTTCTTTCCTGCGTTATCCCCTGATTCTGTGGATAACCGTATTACCGCCTTTGAGTGAGCTGATACC
GCTCGCCGCAGCCGAACGACCGAGCGCAGCGAGTCAGTGAGCGAGGAAGCGGAAGAGCGCCTGATGCGGT
ATTTTCTCCTTACGCATCTGTGCGGTATTTCACACCGCAATGGTGCACTCTCAGTACAATCTGCTCTGAT
GCCGCATAGTTAAGCCAGTATACACTCCGCTATCGCTACGTGACTGGGTCATGGCTGCGCCCCGACACCC
GCCAACACCCGCTGACGCGCCCTGACGGGCTTGTCTGCTCCCGGCATCCGCTTACAGACAAGCTGTGACC
GCCTCCGGGAGCTGCATGTGTCAGAGGTTTTCACCGTCATCACCGAAACGCGCGAGGCAGCTGCGGTAAA
GCTCATCAGCGTGGTCGTGAAGCGATTCACAGATGTCTGCCTGTTCATCCGCGTCCAGCTCGTTGAGTTT
CTCCAGAAGCGTTAATGTCTGGCTTCTGATAAAGCGGGCCATGTTAAGGGCGGTTTTTTCCTGTTTGGTC
ACTGATGCCTCCGTGTAAGGGGGATTTCTGTTCATGGGGGTAATGATACCGATGAAACGAGAGAGGATGC
TCACGATACGGGTTACTGATGATGAACATGCCCGGTTACTGGAACGTTGTGAGGGTAAACAACTGGCGGT
ATGGATGCGGCGGGACCAGAGAAAAATCACTCAGGGTCAATGCCAGCGCTTCGTTAATACAGATGTAGGT
GTTCCACAGGGTAGCCAGCAGCATCCTGCGATGCAGATCCGGAACATAATGGTGCAGGGCGCTGACTTCC
GCGTTTCCAGACTTTACGAAACACGGAAACCGAAGACCATTCATGTTGTTGCTCAGGTCGCAGACGTTTT
GCAGCAGCAGTCGCTTCACGTTCGCTCGCGTATCGGTGATTCATTCTGCTAACCAGTAAGGCAACCCCGC
CAGCCTAGCCGGGTCCTCAACGACAGGAGCACGATCATGCGCACCCGTGGCCAGGACCCAACGCTGCCCG
AGATGCGCCGCGTGCGGCTGCTGGAGATGGCGGACGCGATGGATATGTTCTGCCAAGGGTTGGTTTGCGC
ATTCACAGTTCTCCGCAAGAATTGATTGGCTCCAATTCTTGGAGTGGTGAATCCGTTAGCGAGGTGCCGC
CGGCTTCCATTCAGGTCGAGGTGGCCCGGCTCCATGCACCGCGACGCAACGCGGGGAGGCAGACAAGGTA
TAGGGCGGCGCCTACAATCCATGCCAACCCGTTCCATGTGCTCGCCGAGGCGGCATAAATCGCCGTGACG
ATCAGCGGTCCAATGATCGAAGTTAGGCTGGTAAGAGCCGCGAGCGATCCTTGAAGCTGTCCCTGATGGT
CGTCATCTACCTGCCTGGACAGCATGGCCTGCAACGCGGGCATCCCGATGCCGCCGGAAGCGAGAAGAAT
CATAATGGGGAAGGCCATCCAGCCTCGCGTCGCGAACGCCAGCAAGACGTAGCCCAGCGCGTCGGCCGCC
ATGCCGGCGATAATGGCCTGCTTCTCGCCGAAACGTTTGGTGGCGGGACCAGTGACGAAGGCTTGAGCGA
GGGCGTGCAAGATTCCGAATACCGCAAGCGACAGGCCGATCATCGTCGCGCTCCAGCGAAAGCGGTCCTC
GCCGAAAATGACCCAGAGCGCTGCCGGCACCTGTCCTACGAGTTGCATGATAAAGAAGACAGTCATAAGT
GCGGCGACGATAGTCATGCCCCGCGCCCACCGGAAGGAGCTGACTGGGTTGAAGGCTCTCAAGGGCATCG
GTCGACGCTCTCCCTTATGCGACTCCTGCATTAGGAAGCAGCCCAGTAGTAGGTTGAGGCCGTTGAGCAC
CGCCGCCGCAAGGAATGGTGCATGCAAGGAGATGGCGCCCAACAGTCCCCCGGCCACGGGGCCTGCCACC
ATACCCACGCCGAAACAAGCGCTCATGAGCCCGAAGTGGCGAGCCCGATCTTCCCCATCGGTGATGTCGG
CGATATAGGCGCCAGCAACCGCACCTGTGGCGCCGGTGATGCCGGCCACGATGCGTCCGGCGTAGAGGAT
CGAGATCTCGATCCCGCGAAAT
Features (pLannotate 1.2.2; 16 found; start..end, strand, type, name):
      1..19      +  promoter       T7 promoter: promoter for bacteriophage T7 RNA polymerase
     51..73      +  RBS            RBS: efficient ribosome binding site from bacteriophage T7 gene 10 (Olins and Rangwala, 1989)
     90..106     -  intron         cat1 intron (fragment): castor bean catalase intron, modified
    314..331     +  CDS            TEV site (fragment): tobacco etch virus (TEV) protease recognition and cleavage site
    356..1066    +  CDS            Superfolder GFP: Superfolder GFP is a basic (constitutively fluorescent) green fluorescent protein published in 2005, derived from Aequorea victoria. It is reported to be a very rapidly-maturing weak dimer.
   1109..1158    +  CDS            SET1 (fragment): solubility-enhancement tag derived from T7 phage gene 10B
   1166..1213    +  terminator     T7 terminator: transcription terminator for bacteriophage T7 RNA polymerase
   1239..1531    -  CDS            TcR (fragment): tetracycline efflux protein; tet; confers resistance to tetracycline
   1579..1607    -  promoter       tet promoter: E. coli promoter for tetracycline efflux protein gene
   1720..1824    +  promoter       AmpR promoter: bla
   1825..2682    +  CDS            bla: BLAT_ECOLX - Experimental evidence at protein level: Swiss-Prot protein existence level 1. TEM-type are the most prevalent beta-lactamases in enterobacteria; they hydrolyze the beta-lactam bond in susceptible beta-lactam antibiotics, thus conferring resistance to penicillins and cephalosporins. TEM-3 and TEM-4 are capable of hydrolyzing cefotaxime and ceftazidime. TEM-5 is capable of hydrolyzing ceftazidime. TEM-6 is capable of hydrolyzing ceftazidime and aztreonam. TEM-8/CAZ-2, TEM- 16/CAZ-7 and TEM-24/CAZ-6 are markedly active against ceftazidime. IRT- 4 shows resistance to beta-lactamase in
   2856..3444    +  rep_origin     ori: high-copy-number ColE1/pMB1/pBR322/pUC origin of replication
   3630..3769    -  misc_feature   bom: basis of mobility region from pBR322
   3871..4062    -  CDS            rop: Rop protein, which maintains plasmids at low copy number; rop
   4079..4459    +  CDS            YPB1_ECOLX: Protein predicted: Swiss-Prot protein existence level 4. From Escherichia coli.
   4701..5601    -  CDS            TcR (fragment): tetracycline efflux protein; tet; confers resistance to tetracycline
