[The description below was written by a language model from this plasmid's Addgene catalogue record and pLannotate feature annotations shown in this document.]
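Description:
pBz175_CsoS2_N4_GFP is a 5,622 bp bacterial expression plasmid built on a modified pET-14b backbone in which the vector's own His-tag and thrombin site were removed and BsaI sites were introduced for Golden Gate assembly; those sites were destroyed when the insert was cloned. It replicates in E. coli from a ColE1/pBR322-type origin, with the adjacent bom region and rop gene retained, and is selected with ampicillin through the TEM beta-lactamase gene under its native promoter. The catalogue lists it as high copy, although rop normally moderates copy number. Two tetracycline-resistance fragments and the tet promoter flank the expression cassette; these are pBR322 remnants interrupted by the cloning region, and the record lists no tetracycline selection.

The payload is a roughly 1 kb open reading frame driven by the T7 promoter and the phage T7 gene 10 ribosome binding site, and closed by the T7 terminator, so expression requires a host supplying T7 RNA polymerase. It encodes the fourth N-peptide repeat of the N-terminal domain of CsoS2, a carboxysome protein, with an N-terminal hexahistidine tag and C-terminal Superfolder GFP followed by Strep-Tag II. The annotation also detects a partial TEV protease site just upstream of GFP, which may be a linker or cleavage element but is not mentioned in the catalogue fields. Short hits to a cat1 intron and a SET1 tag are probably spurious matches. The source organism of CsoS2 is not stated.

The purified [N4]-GFP fusion was used for bio-layer interferometry in work on multivalent CsoS2–Rubisco interactions in alpha-carboxysome formation. The depositor and sequenced records are the same length and carry the same features, differing only in the start coordinate.
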