Addgene plasmid #140855: pBz175_CsoS2_N4_GFP
Purpose: His-tagged fourth N-peptide of NTD fused to Superfolder GFP ([N4]-GFP) used for BLI, pET-14b backbone
Depositing lab: David Savage. Depositing organization: University of California, Berkeley. Publication: Multivalent interactions between CsoS2 and Rubisco mediate alpha-carboxysome formation. Oltrogge LM, Chaijarasphong T, Chen AW, Bolin ER, Marqusee S, Savage DF. Nat Struct Mol Biol. 2020 Mar;27(3):281-287. doi: 10.1038/s41594-020-0387-7. Epub 2020 Mar 2. PubMed 32123388.
Backbone
  Vector backbone: pET-14b
  Backbone manufacturer: Novagen
  Backbone size w/o insert (bp): 4614
  Total vector size (bp): 5622
  Modifications to backbone: elimination of built-in His-tag and thrombin recognition site; introduction of BsaI sites for Golden Gate assembly
  Vector type: Bacterial Expression
Growth in bacteria
  Bacterial resistance: Ampicillin, 100 μg/mL
  Growth temperature: 37°C
  Growth strain: DH5alpha
  Copy number: High Copy
Gene/Insert
  Gene/Insert name: CsoS2 NTD repeat 4 fused to GFP (alt name: [N4]-GFP)
  Insert size (bp): 1014
  Promoter: T7
  Tag / fusion protein: Hexahistidine tag (N terminal on insert); Superfolder GFP (C terminal on insert); Strep-Tag II (C terminal on insert)
  Cloning method: Restriction Enzyme; 5′ cloning site BsaI (destroyed during cloning); 3′ cloning site BsaI (destroyed during cloning)
  Sequencing primers: 5′ T7 forward; 3′ T7 reverse
Terms and licenses: Academic/Nonprofit Terms; Industry Terms: Not Available to Industry
How to cite: pBz175_CsoS2_N4_GFP was a gift from David Savage (Addgene plasmid # 140855 ; http://n2t.net/addgene:140855 ; RRID:Addgene_140855)
